Addgene plasmid #193281: CBE-T1.31
Purpose: Expression of CBE-T1.31 base editor in mammalian cells, CMV promoter
Depositing lab: Nicole Gaudelli. Depositing organization: Beam Therapeutics. Publication: Improved cytosine base editors generated from TadA variants. Lam DK, Feliciano PR, Arif A, Bohnuud T, Fernandez TP, Gehrke JM, Grayson P, Lee KD, Ortega MA, Sawyer C, Schwaegerle ND, Peraro L, Young L, Lee SJ, Ciaramella G, Gaudelli NM. Nat Biotechnol. 2023 Jan 9. doi: 10.1038/s41587-022-01611-9. PubMed 36624149.
Backbone
  Vector backbone: CMV/pBR322
  Vector type: Mammalian Expression
Growth in bacteria
  Bacterial resistance: Ampicillin, 100 μg/mL
  Growth temperature: 37°C
  Growth strain: DH5alpha
  Copy number: High Copy
Gene/Insert
  Gene/Insert name: CBE-T1.31
  Species: Other
  Mutation: D10A (Cas9), TadA mutations within
  Promoter: CMV
  Cloning method: Ligation Independent Cloning
Terms and licenses: Academic/Nonprofit Terms; Industry Terms: Not Available to Industry
How to cite: CBE-T1.31 was a gift from Nicole Gaudelli (Addgene plasmid # 193281 ; http://n2t.net/addgene:193281 ; RRID:Addgene_193281)
