[The description below was written by a language model from this plasmid's Addgene catalogue record and pLannotate feature annotations shown in this document.]
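Description:
CBE-T1.31 is a mammalian expression plasmid (about 8.7 kb, on a CMV/pBR322-type backbone) that encodes a cytosine base editor built around an engineered TadA deaminase rather than a natural cytidine deaminase. It is propagated in E. coli as a high-copy plasmid through a ColE1/pUC-type origin and selected with ampicillin via the β-lactamase gene and its own promoter. The backbone also carries small remnants typical of common cloning vectors (lac promoter/operator and CAP site, fragments of lacI, an MCS, an SV40 promoter and the pBR322 bom region). None of these appears to contribute to the payload. No mammalian selection marker is annotated, which fits transient transfection use.

The expression cassette is driven by the human CMV immediate-early enhancer and promoter. A T7 promoter lies just upstream of the coding region and could in principle support in vitro transcription. The open reading frame begins with a TadA domain derived from the E. coli tRNA adenosine deaminase, which the record says carries mutations, though these are not listed individually. A short stretch annotated by similarity to ABE7.10, probably the linker, connects it to Streptococcus pyogenes Cas9 carrying D10A. The annotation tool labels the N-terminal part "dCas9", but only D10A is recorded, which would make this a nickase. A uracil glycosylase inhibitor (UGI) from phage PBS2 is annotated downstream of Cas9; it blocks excision of the uracil produced by cytosine deamination and so favours C-to-T outcomes. An unannotated gap between Cas9 and UGI may hold additional elements the table does not identify. A bGH polyadenylation signal ends the transcript. The plasmid encodes no guide RNA, so one must be supplied separately for targeted C•G-to-T•A editing in mammalian cells.
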