Features (pLannotate 1.2.2; 19 found; start..end, strand, type, name):
    103..482     +  enhancer       CMV enhancer: human cytomegalovirus immediate early enhancer
    483..686     +  promoter       CMV promoter: human cytomegalovirus (CMV) immediate early promoter
    728..746     +  promoter       T7 promoter: promoter for bacteriophage T7 RNA polymerase
    760..1257    +  CDS            tadA: TADA_ECOLI - Also known as yfhC. Experimental evidence at protein level: Swiss-Prot protein existence level 1. Catalyzes the deamination of adenosine to inosine at the wobble position 34 of tRNA(Arg2). Essential for cell viability. From Escherichia coli (strain K12).
   1258..1356    +  CDS            ABE(7.10) (fragment): adenine base editor comprising wild-type E. coli TadA fused to the evolved TadA*(7.10) mutant (Gaudelli et al., 2017)
   1357..2958    +  CDS            dCas9(N): N-terminal portion of catalytically inactive Streptococcus pyogenes dCas9 carrying the D10A mutation (Zetsche et al., 2015)
   2959..5453    +  CDS            Cas9(C) (fragment): C-terminal portion of Streptococcus pyogenes Cas9 (Zetsche et al., 2015)
   5767..6015    +  CDS            UGI: UNGI_BPPB2 - Experimental evidence at protein level: Swiss-Prot protein existence level 1. This protein binds specifically and reversibly to the host uracil-DNA glycosylase, preventing removal of uracil residues from PBS2 DNA by the host uracil-excision repair system. From Bacillus phage PBS2 (Bacteriophage PBS2).
   6157..6381    +  polyA_signal   bGH poly(A) signal: bovine growth hormone polyadenylation signal
   6385..6406    +  promoter       SV40 promoter (fragment): SV40 enhancer and early promoter
   6411..6427    +  misc_feature   MCS (fragment): pBluescript multiple cloning site
   6476..6492    -  protein_bind   lac operator: The lac repressor binds to the lac operator to inhibit transcription in E. coli. This inhibition can be relieved by adding lactose or isopropyl-β-D-thiogalactopyranoside (IPTG). lac repressor encoded by lacI
   6500..6530    -  promoter       lac promoter: promoter for the E. coli lac operon
   6545..6566    -  protein_bind   CAP binding site: CAP binding activates transcription in the presence of cAMP. E. coli catabolite activator protein
   6579..6671    -  CDS            lacI (fragment): lac repressor; lacI; The lac repressor binds to the lac operator to inhibit transcription in E. coli. This inhibition can be relieved by adding lactose or isopropyl-β-D-thiogalactopyranoside (IPTG).
   6854..7442    -  rep_origin     ori: high-copy-number ColE1/pMB1/pBR322/pUC origin of replication
   7613..8473    -  CDS            AmpR: β-lactamase; bla; confers resistance to ampicillin, carbenicillin, and related antibiotics
   8474..8578    -  promoter       AmpR promoter: bla
   8649..8693    -  misc_feature   bom (fragment): basis of mobility region from pBR322
>Addgene plasmid #193281 | CBE-T1.31 | addgene full sequence | sequence record 379857 | Addgene NGS Result
AAGCTACAACAAGGCAAGGCTTGACCGACAATTGCATGAAGAATCTGCTTAGGGTTAGGCGTTTTGCGCT
GCTTCGCGATGTACGGGCCAGATATACGCGTTGACATTGATTATTGACTAGTTATTAATAGTAATCAATT
ACGGGGTCATTAGTTCATAGCCCATATATGGAGTTCCGCGTTACATAACTTACGGTAAATGGCCCGCCTG
GCTGACCGCCCAACGACCCCCGCCCATTGACGTCAATAATGACGTATGTTCCCATAGTAACGCCAATAGG
GACTTTCCATTGACGTCAATGGGTGGAGTATTTACGGTAAACTGCCCACTTGGCAGTACATCAAGTGTAT
CATATGCCAAGTACGCCCCCTATTGACGTCAATGACGGTAAATGGCCCGCCTGGCATTATGCCCAGTACA
TGACCTTATGGGACTTTCCTACTTGGCAGTACATCTACGTATTAGTCATCGCTATTACCATGGTGATGCG
GTTTTGGCAGTACATCAATGGGCGTGGATAGCGGTTTGACTCACGGGGATTTCCAAGTCTCCACCCCATT
GACGTCAATGGGAGTTTGTTTTGGCACCAAAATCAACGGGACTTTCCAAAATGTCGTAACAACTCCGCCC
CATTGACGCAAATGGGCGGTAGGCGTGTACGGTGGGAGGTCTATATAAGCAGAGCTGGTTTAGTGAACCG
TCAGATCCGCTAGAGATCCGCGGCCGCTAATACGACTCACTATAGGGAGAGCCGCCACCATGTCCGAGGT
GGAATACAGCCACGAGTATTGGATGCGGCATGCTCTCACCCTGGCCAAGCGGGCTAGAGATGAGCGGCAC
GTGCCTGTGGGCGCCGTGCTGGTCCTGAACAACCGGGTGATCGGTGAAGGCTGGAACAGAGCCAAGGGCC
TGCACGACCCAACAGCCCACGCCGAGATCATGGCCCTGAGACAGGGCGGACTGGTGATGCAGAACTACAG
ACTGTGGGGCGCTACACTGTACACCACCTTCGAGCCTTGTGTGATGTGCGCCGGCGCCATGATCCACAGC
AGAATCGGAAGAGTGGTTTTTGGCGTGTGCAATGCCAAGACCCACGCCGCCATGTCTCTGATGGACGTGC
TGCACCACCCCGGCATGCCCCACAGAGTGGAAATTACAGAGGGCATCCTGGCTGATGAATGCGAGGCCCT
GCTGTGCAGATTCTTCCGGATGCCTAGAAGGGTGTTCAACGCCCAGAAAAAGGCCCAAAGCAGCACCGAC
TCTGGTGGTTCTTCTGGTGGTTCTAGCGGCAGCGAGACTCCCGGGACCTCAGAGTCCGCCACACCCGAAA
GTTCTGGTGGTTCTTCTGGTGGTTCTGACAAGAAGTACAGCATCGGCCTGGCCATCGGCACCAACTCTGT
GGGCTGGGCCGTGATCACCGACGAGTACAAGGTGCCCAGCAAGAAATTCAAGGTGCTGGGCAACACCGAC
CGGCACAGCATCAAGAAGAACCTGATCGGAGCCCTGCTGTTCGACAGCGGCGAAACAGCCGAGGCCACCC
GGCTGAAGAGAACCGCCAGAAGAAGATACACCAGACGGAAGAACCGGATCTGCTATCTGCAAGAGATCTT
CAGCAACGAGATGGCCAAGGTGGACGACAGCTTCTTCCACAGACTGGAAGAGTCCTTCCTGGTGGAAGAG
GATAAGAAGCACGAGCGGCACCCCATCTTCGGCAACATCGTGGACGAGGTGGCCTACCACGAGAAGTACC
CCACCATCTACCACCTGAGAAAGAAACTGGTGGACAGCACCGACAAGGCCGACCTGCGGCTGATCTATCT
GGCCCTGGCCCACATGATCAAGTTCCGGGGCCACTTCCTGATCGAGGGCGACCTGAACCCCGACAACAGC
GACGTGGACAAGCTGTTCATCCAGCTGGTGCAGACCTACAACCAGCTGTTCGAGGAAAACCCCATCAACG
CCAGCGGCGTGGACGCCAAGGCCATCCTGTCTGCCAGACTGAGCAAGAGCAGACGGCTGGAAAATCTGAT
CGCCCAGCTGCCCGGCGAGAAGAAGAATGGCCTGTTCGGAAACCTGATTGCCCTGAGCCTGGGCCTGACC
CCCAACTTCAAGAGCAACTTCGACCTGGCCGAGGATGCCAAACTGCAGCTGAGCAAGGACACCTACGACG
ACGACCTGGACAACCTGCTGGCCCAGATCGGCGACCAGTACGCCGACCTGTTTCTGGCCGCCAAGAACCT
GTCCGACGCCATCCTGCTGAGCGACATCCTGAGAGTGAACACCGAGATCACCAAGGCCCCCCTGAGCGCC
TCTATGATCAAGAGATACGACGAGCACCACCAGGACCTGACCCTGCTGAAAGCTCTCGTGCGGCAGCAGC
TGCCTGAGAAGTACAAAGAGATTTTCTTCGACCAGAGCAAGAACGGCTACGCCGGCTACATTGACGGCGG
AGCCAGCCAGGAAGAGTTCTACAAGTTCATCAAGCCCATCCTGGAAAAGATGGACGGCACCGAGGAACTG
CTCGTGAAGCTGAACAGAGAGGACCTGCTGCGGAAGCAGCGGACCTTCGACAACGGCAGCATCCCCCACC
AGATCCACCTGGGAGAGCTGCACGCCATTCTGCGGCGGCAGGAAGATTTTTACCCATTCCTGAAGGACAA
CCGGGAAAAGATCGAGAAGATCCTGACCTTCCGCATCCCCTACTACGTGGGCCCTCTGGCCAGGGGAAAC
AGCAGATTCGCCTGGATGACCAGAAAGAGCGAGGAAACCATCACCCCCTGGAACTTCGAGGAAGTGGTGG
ACAAGGGCGCTTCCGCCCAGAGCTTCATCGAGCGGATGACCAACTTCGATAAGAACCTGCCCAACGAGAA
GGTGCTGCCCAAGCACAGCCTGCTGTACGAGTACTTCACCGTGTATAACGAGCTGACCAAAGTGAAATAC
GTGACCGAGGGAATGAGAAAGCCCGCCTTCCTGAGCGGCGAGCAGAAAAAGGCCATCGTGGACCTGCTGT
TCAAGACCAACCGGAAAGTGACCGTGAAGCAGCTGAAAGAGGACTACTTCAAGAAAATCGAGTGCTTCGA
CTCCGTGGAAATCTCCGGCGTGGAAGATCGGTTCAACGCCTCCCTGGGCACATACCACGATCTGCTGAAA
ATTATCAAGGACAAGGACTTCCTGGACAATGAGGAAAACGAGGACATTCTGGAAGATATCGTGCTGACCC
TGACACTGTTTGAGGACAGAGAGATGATCGAGGAACGGCTGAAAACCTATGCCCACCTGTTCGACGACAA
AGTGATGAAGCAGCTGAAGCGGCGGAGATACACCGGCTGGGGCAGGCTGAGCCGGAAGCTGATCAACGGC
ATCCGGGACAAGCAGTCCGGCAAGACAATCCTGGATTTCCTGAAGTCCGACGGCTTCGCCAACAGAAACT
TCATGCAGCTGATCCACGACGACAGCCTGACCTTTAAAGAGGACATCCAGAAAGCCCAGGTGTCCGGCCA
GGGCGATAGCCTGCACGAGCACATTGCCAATCTGGCCGGCAGCCCCGCCATTAAGAAGGGCATCCTGCAG
ACAGTGAAGGTGGTGGACGAGCTCGTGAAAGTGATGGGCCGGCACAAGCCCGAGAACATCGTGATCGAAA
TGGCCAGAGAGAACCAGACCACCCAGAAGGGACAGAAGAACAGCCGCGAGAGAATGAAGCGGATCGAAGA
GGGCATCAAAGAGCTGGGCAGCCAGATCCTGAAAGAACACCCCGTGGAAAACACCCAGCTGCAGAACGAG
AAGCTGTACCTGTACTACCTGCAGAATGGGCGGGATATGTACGTGGACCAGGAACTGGACATCAACCGGC
TGTCCGACTACGATGTGGACCATATCGTGCCTCAGAGCTTTCTGAAGGACGACTCCATCGACAACAAGGT
GCTGACCAGAAGCGACAAGAACCGGGGCAAGAGCGACAACGTGCCCTCCGAAGAGGTCGTGAAGAAGATG
AAGAACTACTGGCGGCAGCTGCTGAACGCCAAGCTGATTACCCAGAGAAAGTTCGACAATCTGACCAAGG
CCGAGAGAGGCGGCCTGAGCGAACTGGATAAGGCCGGCTTCATCAAGAGACAGCTGGTGGAAACCCGGCA
GATCACAAAGCACGTGGCACAGATCCTGGACTCCCGGATGAACACTAAGTACGACGAGAATGACAAGCTG
ATCCGGGAAGTGAAAGTGATCACCCTGAAGTCCAAGCTGGTGTCCGATTTCCGGAAGGATTTCCAGTTTT
ACAAAGTGCGCGAGATCAACAACTACCACCACGCCCACGACGCCTACCTGAACGCCGTCGTGGGAACCGC
CCTGATCAAAAAGTACCCTAAGCTGGAAAGCGAGTTCGTGTACGGCGACTACAAGGTGTACGACGTGCGG
AAGATGATCGCCAAGAGCGAGCAGGAAATCGGCAAGGCTACCGCCAAGTACTTCTTCTACAGCAACATCA
TGAACTTTTTCAAGACCGAGATTACCCTGGCCAACGGCGAGATCCGGAAGCGGCCTCTGATCGAGACAAA
CGGCGAAACCGGGGAGATCGTGTGGGATAAGGGCCGGGATTTTGCCACCGTGCGGAAAGTGCTGAGCATG
CCCCAAGTGAATATCGTGAAAAAGACCGAGGTGCAGACAGGCGGCTTCAGCAAAGAGTCTATCCTGCCCA
AGAGGAACAGCGATAAGCTGATCGCCAGAAAGAAGGACTGGGACCCTAAGAAGTACGGCGGCTTCGACAG
CCCCACCGTGGCCTATTCTGTGCTGGTGGTGGCCAAAGTGGAAAAGGGCAAGTCCAAGAAACTGAAGAGT
GTGAAAGAGCTGCTGGGGATCACCATCATGGAAAGAAGCAGCTTCGAGAAGAATCCCATCGACTTTCTGG
AAGCCAAGGGCTACAAAGAAGTGAAAAAGGACCTGATCATCAAGCTGCCTAAGTACTCCCTGTTCGAGCT
GGAAAACGGCCGGAAGAGAATGCTGGCCTCTGCCGGCGAACTGCAGAAGGGAAACGAACTGGCCCTGCCC
TCCAAATATGTGAACTTCCTGTACCTGGCCAGCCACTATGAGAAGCTGAAGGGCTCCCCCGAGGATAATG
AGCAGAAACAGCTGTTTGTGGAACAGCACAAGCACTACCTGGACGAGATCATCGAGCAGATCAGCGAGTT
CTCCAAGAGAGTGATCCTGGCCGACGCTAATCTGGACAAAGTGCTGTCCGCCTACAACAAGCACCGGGAT
AAGCCCATCAGAGAGCAGGCCGAGAATATCATCCACCTGTTTACCCTGACCAATCTGGGAGCCCCTGCCG
CCTTCAAGTACTTTGACACCACCATCGACCGGAAGAGGTACACCAGCACCAAAGAGGTGCTGGACGCCAC
CCTGATCCACCAGAGCATCACCGGCCTGTACGAGACACGGATCGACCTGTCTCAGCTGGGAGGTGACTCT
GGTGGAAGCGGAGGATCTGGCGGCAGCACCAATCTGAGCGACATCATCGAGAAAGAGACAGGCAAGCAGC
TGGTCATCCAAGAGTCCATCCTGATGCTGCCTGAAGAGGTGGAAGAAGTGATCGGCAACAAGCCCGAGTC
CGACATCCTGGTGCACACCGCCTACGATGAGAGCACCGACGAGAACGTGATGCTGCTGACCTCTGACGCC
CCTGAGTACAAGCCTTGGGCTCTCGTGATCCAGGACAGCAACGGCGAGAACAAGATCAAGATGCTGAGCG
GCGGCTCTGGTGGCTCTGGCGGATCTACAAACCTGTCCGATATTATTGAGAAAGAAACCGGGAAACAGCT
CGTGATTCAAGAGTCTATTCTCATGCTCCCGGAAGAAGTCGAGGAAGTCATTGGAAACAAGCCTGAGAGC
GATATTCTGGTCCATACAGCCTACGACGAGTCTACCGATGAGAATGTCATGCTCCTCACCAGCGACGCTC
CCGAGTATAAGCCATGGGCACTTGTCATTCAGGACTCCAATGGGGAAAACAAAATCAAAATGCTCCCAAA
GAAAAAACGCAAGGTGGAGGGAGCTGATAAGCGCACCGCCGATGGTTCCGAGTTCGAAAGCCCCAAGAAG
AAGAGGAAAGTCTAACCGGTCATCATCACCATCACCATTGAGTTTAAACCCGCTGATCAGCCTCGACTGT
GCCTTCTAGTTGCCAGCCATCTGTTGTTTGCCCCTCCCCCGTGCCTTCCTTGACCCTGGAAGGTGCCACT
CCCACTGTCCTTTCCTAATAAAATGAGGAAATTGCATCGCATTGTCTGAGTAGGTGTCATTCTATTCTGG
GGGGTGGGGTGGGGCAGGACAGCAAGGGGGAGGATTGGGAAGACAATAGCAGGCATGCTGGGGATGCGGT
GGGCTCTATGGCTTCTGAGGCGGAAAGAACCAGCTGGGGCTCGATACCGTCGACCTCTAGCTAGAGCTTG
GCGTAATCATGGTCATAGCTGTTTCCTGTGTGAAATTGTTATCCGCTCACAATTCCACACAACATACGAG
CCGGAAGCATAAAGTGTAAAGCCTAGGGTGCCTAATGAGTGAGCTAACTCACATTAATTGCGTTGCGCTC
ACTGCCCGCTTTCCAGTCGGGAAACCTGTCGTGCCAGCTGCATTAATGAATCGGCCAACGCGCGGGGAGA
GGCGGTTTGCGTATTGGGCGCTCTTCCGCTTCCTCGCTCACTGACTCGCTGCGCTCGGTCGTTCGGCTGC
GGCGAGCGGTATCAGCTCACTCAAAGGCGGTAATACGGTTATCCACAGAATCAGGGGATAACGCAGGAAA
GAACATGTGAGCAAAAGGCCAGCAAAAGGCCAGGAACCGTAAAAAGGCCGCGTTGCTGGCGTTTTTCCAT
AGGCTCCGCCCCCCTGACGAGCATCACAAAAATCGACGCTCAAGTCAGAGGTGGCGAAACCCGACAGGAC
TATAAAGATACCAGGCGTTTCCCCCTGGAAGCTCCCTCGTGCGCTCTCCTGTTCCGACCCTGCCGCTTAC
CGGATACCTGTCCGCCTTTCTCCCTTCGGGAAGCGTGGCGCTTTCTCATAGCTCACGCTGTAGGTATCTC
AGTTCGGTGTAGGTCGTTCGCTCCAAGCTGGGCTGTGTGCACGAACCCCCCGTTCAGCCCGACCGCTGCG
CCTTATCCGGTAACTATCGTCTTGAGTCCAACCCGGTAAGACACGACTTATCGCCACTGGCAGCAGCCAC
TGGTAACAGGATTAGCAGAGCGAGGTATGTAGGCGGTGCTACAGAGTTCTTGAAGTGGTGGCCTAACTAC
GGCTACACTAGAAGAACAGTATTTGGTATCTGCGCTCTGCTGAAGCCAGTTACCTTCGGAAAAAGAGTTG
GTAGCTCTTGATCCGGCAAACAAACCACCGCTGGTAGCGGTGGTTTTTTTGTTTGCAAGCAGCAGATTAC
GCGCAGAAAAAAAGGATCTCAAGAAGATCCTTTGATCTTTTCTACGGGGTCTGACGCTCAGTGGAACGAA
AACTCACGTTAAGGGATTTTGGTCATGAGATTATCAAAAAGGATCTTCACCTAGATCCTTTTAAATTAAA
AATGAAGTTTTAAATCAATCTAAAGTATATATGAGTAAACTTGGTCTGACAGTTACCAATGCTTAATCAG
TGAGGCACCTATCTCAGCGATCTGTCTATTTCGTTCATCCATAGTTGCCTGACTCCCCGTCGTGTAGATA
ACTACGATACGGGAGGGCTTACCATCTGGCCCCAGTGCTGCAATGATACCGCGAGACCCACGCTCACCGG
CTCCAGATTTATCAGCAATAAACCAGCCAGCCGGAAGGGCCGAGCGCAGAAGTGGTCCTGCAACTTTATC
CGCCTCCATCCAGTCTATTAATTGTTGCCGGGAAGCTAGAGTAAGTAGTTCGCCAGTTAATAGTTTGCGC
AACGTTGTTGCCATTGCTACAGGCATCGTGGTGTCACGCTCGTCGTTTGGTATGGCTTCATTCAGCTCCG
GTTCCCAACGATCAAGGCGAGTTACATGATCCCCCATGTTGTGCAAAAAAGCGGTTAGCTCCTTCGGTCC
TCCGATCGTTGTCAGAAGTAAGTTGGCCGCAGTGTTATCACTCATGGTTATGGCAGCACTGCATAATTCT
CTTACTGTCATGCCATCCGTAAGATGCTTTTCTGTGACTGGTGAGTACTCAACCAAGTCATTCTGAGAAT
AGTGTATGCGGCGACCGAGTTGCTCTTGCCCGGCGTCAATACGGGATAATACCGCGCCACATAGCAGAAC
TTTAAAAGTGCTCATCATTGGAAAACGTTCTTCGGGGCGAAAACTCTCAAGGATCTTACCGCTGTTGAGA
TCCAGTTCGATGTAACCCACTCGTGCACCCAACTGATCTTCAGCATCTTTTACTTTCACCAGCGTTTCTG
GGTGAGCAAAAACAGGAAGGCAAAATGCCGCAAAAAAGGGAATAAGGGCGACACGGAAATGTTGAATACT
CATACTCTTCCTTTTTCAATATTATTGAAGCATTTATCAGGGTTATTGTCTCATGAGCGGATACATATTT
GAATGTATTTAGAAAAATAAACAAATAGGGGTTCCGCGCACATTTCCCCGAAAAGTGCCACCTGACGTCG
ACGGATCGGGAGATCGATCTCCCGATCCCCTAGGGTCGACTCTCAGTACAATCTGCTCTGATGCCGCATA
GTTAAGCCAGTATCTGCTCCCTGCTTGTGTGTTGGAGGTCGCTGAGTAGTGCGCGAGCAAAATTT
